>Addgene plasmid #24076 | GST HP1 gamma | addgene partial sequence | sequence record 29969 | 24076 with pGEX-5
CGGATCTGGTTCCGCGTGGATCCCCGGAATTCGGAAAAAAACAGAATGGAAAGAGTAAAAAAGTTGAAGA
GGCAGAGCCTGAAGAATTTGTCGTGGAAAAAGTACTAGATCGACGTGTAGTGAATGGGAAAGTGGAATAT
TTCCTGAAGTGGAAGGGATTTACAGATGCTGACAATACTTGGGAACCTGAAGAAAATTTAGATTGTCCAG
AATTGATTGAAGCGTTTCTTAACTCTCAGAAAGCTGGCAAAGAAAAAGATGGTACAAAAAGAAAATCTTT
ATCTGACAGTGAATCTGATGACAGCAAATCAAAGAAGAAAAGAGAT
[201 nt withheld, positions 327-527]
TGTCCAGAAGATGAAGCTCAATAACTCGAGCGGCCGCATCGTGACTGACTGACGATCTGCCTCGCGCGTT
TCGGTGATGACGGTGAAAACCTCTGACACATGCAGCTCCCGGAGACGGTCACAGCTTGTCTGTAAGCGGA
TGCCGGGAGCAGACAAGCCCGTCAGGGCGCGTCAGCGGGTGTTGGCGGGTGTCGGGGCGCAGCCATGACC
CAGTCACGTAGCGATAGCGGAGTGTATAATTCTTGAAGACGAANGGCCTCGTGATNCGCCTATTTTTATA
GGTTAATGTCATGA
