[The description below was written by a language model from this plasmid's Addgene catalogue record.]
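Description:
GST HP1 gamma is a bacterial expression plasmid built on the pGEX-4T-1 backbone (about 4.9 kb without insert) for producing human heterochromatin protein 1 gamma, the product of the CBX3 gene, as a glutathione S-transferase fusion in E. coli. It is maintained as a high-copy plasmid under ampicillin selection. The HP1 gamma coding sequence was inserted between the EcoRI and XhoI sites of the polylinker, both of which remain intact, which places it downstream of and in frame with the backbone-encoded GST so that the tag sits at the N terminus of the fusion protein.

No feature table accompanies the record, so the regulatory elements are not listed explicitly. As a general property of the pGEX-4T series, expression is driven by the IPTG-inducible tac promoter under control of a plasmid-borne lacI repressor gene, and a thrombin recognition site lies between GST and the cloning sites, allowing the tag to be removed after purification. The insert size and the exact boundaries of the cloned HP1 gamma sequence are not stated.

The GST moiety permits one-step affinity capture of the fusion on glutathione resin, making the construct suitable for purifying recombinant HP1 gamma or for immobilising it as bait in pull-down assays. This fits the associated publication, which examined isoform-specific interaction of HP1 proteins with the human TFIID subunit TAFII130. The plasmid therefore likely served in comparing the binding behaviour of HP1 isoforms in vitro, though the record does not detail the specific experiments.
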