Addgene plasmid #24076: GST HP1 gamma
Depositing lab: Naoko Tanese. Depositing organization: NYU Grossman School of Medicine. Publication: Isoform-specific interaction of HP1 with human TAFII130. Vassallo MF, Tanese N. Proc Natl Acad Sci U S A. 2002 Apr 30. 99(9):5919-24. 10.1073/pnas.092025499 PubMed 11959914.
Backbone
  Vector backbone: pGEX-4T-1
  Backbone size w/o insert (bp): 4900
  Vector type: Bacterial Expression
Growth in bacteria
  Bacterial resistance: Ampicillin, 100 μg/mL
  Growth temperature: 37°C
  Growth strain: DH5alpha
  Copy number: High Copy
Gene/Insert
  Gene/Insert name: HP1 gamma
  Species: H. sapiens (human)
  Entrez Gene: CBX3 (a.k.a. HECH, HP1-GAMMA, HP1Hs-gamma, HP1gamma)
  Tag / fusion protein: GST (N terminal on backbone)
  Cloning method: Restriction Enzyme; 5′ cloning site EcoRI (not destroyed); 3′ cloning site XhoI (not destroyed)
  Sequencing primers: 5′ pGEX 5'
Terms and licenses: Academic/Nonprofit Terms; Industry Terms: Not Available to Industry
How to cite: GST HP1 gamma was a gift from Naoko Tanese (Addgene plasmid # 24076 ; http://n2t.net/addgene:24076 ; RRID:Addgene_24076)
